>Addgene plasmid #147174 | pAc5.1C-Fluc-EGFP_P | depositor full sequence | sequence record 289621 | Full Sequence
CTTCAAGGAATTAATTCTATATTCTAAAAACACAAATGATACTTCTAAAAAAAATCATGAATGGCATCAA
CTCTGAATCAAATCTTTGCAGATGCACCTACTTCTCATTTCCACTGTCACATCATTTTTCCAGATCTCGC
TGCCTGTTATGTGGCCCACAAACCAAGACACGTTTTATGGCCATTAAAGCTGGCTGATCGTCGCCAAACA
CCAAATACATATCAATATGTACATTCGAGAAAGAAGCGATCAAAGAAGCGTCTTCGGGCGAGTAGGAGAA
TGCGGAGGAGAAGGAGAACGAGCTGATCTAGTATCTCTCCACAATCCAATGCCAACTGACCAACTGGCCA
TATTCGGAGCAATTTGAAGCCAATTTCCATCGCCTGGCGATCGCTCCATTCTTGGCTATATGTTTTTCAC
CGTTCCCGGGGCCATTTTCAAAGACTCGTCGGTAAGATAAGATTGTGTCACTCGCTGTCTCTCTTCATTT
GTCGAAGAATGCTGAGGAATTTCGCGATGACGTCGGCGAGTATTTTGAAGAATGAGAATAATTTGTATTT
ATACGAAAATCAGTTAGTGGAATTTTCTACAAAAACATGTTATCTATAGATAATTTTGTTGCAAAATATG
TTGACTATGACAAAGATTGTATGTATATACCTTTAATGTATTCTCATTTTCTTATGTATTTATAATGGCA
ATGATGATACTGATGATATTTTAAGATGATGCCAGACCACAGGCTGATTTCTGCGTCTTTTGCCGAACGC
AGTGCATGTGCGGTTGTTGTTTTTTGGAATAGTTTCAATTTTCGGACTGTCCGCTTTGATTTCAGTTTCT
TGGCTTATTCAAAAAGCAAAGTAAAGCCAAAAAAGCGAGATGGCAATACCAAATGCGGCAAAACGGTAGT
GGAAGGAAAGGGGTGCGGGGCAGCGGAAGGAAGGGTGGGGCGGGGCGTGGCGGGGTCTGTGGCTGGGCGC
GACGTCACCGACGTTGGAGCCACTCCTTTGACCATGTGTGCGTGTGTGTATTATTCGTGTCTCGCCACTC
GCCGGTTGTTTTTTTCTTTTTATCTCGCTCTCTCTAGCGCCATCTCGTACGCATGCTCAACGCACCGCAT
GTTGCCGTGTCCTTTATGCGTCATTTTGGCTCGAAATAGGCAATTATTTAAACAAAGATTAGTCAACGAA
AACGCTAAAATAAATAAGTCTACAATATGGTTACTTATTGCCATGTGTGTGCAGCCAACGATAGCAACAA
AAGCAACAACACAGTGGCTTTCCCTCTTTCACTTTTTGTTTGCAAGCGCGTGCGAGCAAGACGGCACGAC
CGGCAAACGCAATTACGCTGACAAAGAGCAGACGAAGTTTTGGCCGAAAAACATCAAGGCGCCTGATACG
AATGCATTTGCAATAACAATTGCGATATTTAATATTGTTTATGAAGCTGTTTGACTTCAAAACACACAAA
AAAAAAAATAAAACAAATTATTTGAAAGAGAATTAGGAATCGGACAGCTTATCGTTACGGGCTAACAGCA
CACCGAGACGAAATAGCTTACCTGACGTCACAGCCTCTGGAAGAACTGCCGCCAAGCAGAGAGAGAGAGA
AAAAGAGGGAGAGCAGCTTAGACCGCATGTGCTTGTGTGTGAGGCGTCTCTCTCTTCGTCTCCTGTTTGC
GCAAACGCATAGACTGCACTGAGAAAATCGATTACCTATTTTTTATGAATGAATATTTGCACTATTACTA
TTCAAAACTATTAAGATAGCAATCACATTCAATAGCCAAATACTATACCACCTGAGCGATGCAACGAAAT
GATCAATTTGAGCAAAAATGCTGCATATTTAGGACGGCATCATTATAGAAATGCTTCTTGCTGTGTACTT
TTCTCTCGTCTGGCAGCTGTTTCGCCGTTATTGTTAAAACCGGCTTAAGTTAGGTGTGTTTTCTACGACT
AGTGATGCCCCTACTAGAAGATGTGTGTTGCACAAATGTCCCTGAATAACCAATTTGAAGTGCAGATAGC
AGTAAACGTAAGCTAATATGAATATTATTTAACTGTAATGTTTTAATATCGCTGGACATTACTAATAAAC
CCACTATAAACACATGTACATATGTATGTTTTGGCATACAATGAGTAGTTGGGGAAAAAATGTGTAAAAG
CACCGTGACCATCACAGCATAAAGATAACCAGCTGAAGTATCGAATATGAGTAACCCCCAAATTGAATCA
CATGCCGCAACTGATAGGACCCATGGAAGTACACTCTTCATGGCGATATACAAGACACACACAAGCACGA
ACACCCAGTTGCGGAGGAAATTCTCCGTAAATGAAAACCCAATCGGCGAACAATTCATACCCATATATGG
TAAAAGTTTTGAACGCGACTTGAGAGCGGAGAGCATTGCGGCTGATAAGGTTTTAGCGCTAAGCGGGCTT
TATAAAACGGGCTGCGGGACCAGTTTTCATATCACTACCGTTTGAGTTCTTGTGCTGTGTGGATACTCCT
CCCGACACAAAGCCGCTCCATCAGCCAGCAGTCGTCTAATCCAGAGACCCCGGATCGGGGTACCAACATG
GCCGAAGACGCCAAAAACATAAAGAAAGGCCCGGCACCATTCTATCCACTAGAGGATGGAACCGCTGGAG
AGCAACTGCATAAGGCTATGAAGAGATACGCCCTGGTTCCTGGAACAATTGCTTTTACAGATGCACATAT
CGAGGTGAACATCACGTACGCGGAATACTTCGAAATGTCCGTTCGGTTGGCAGAAGCTATGAAACGATAT
GGGCTGAATACAAATCACAGAATCGTCGTATGCAGTGAAAACTCTCTTCAATTCTTTATGCCGGTGTTGG
GCGCGTTATTTATCGGAGTTGCAGTTGCGCCCGCGAACGGCATTTATAATGAACGTGAATTGCTCAACAG
TATGAACATTTCGCAGCCTACCGTAGTGTTTGTTTCCAAAAAGGGGTTGCAAAAAATTTTGAACGTGCAA
AAAAAATTACCAATAATCCAGAAAATTATTATCATGGATTCTAAAACGGATTACCAGGGATTTCAGTCGA
TGTACACGTTCGTCACATCTCATCTACCTCCCGGTTTTAATGAATACGATTTTGTACCAGAGTCCTTTGA
TCGTGACAAAACAATTGCACTGATAATGAATTCCTCTGGATCTACTGGGTTACCTAAGGGTGTGGCCCTT
CCGCATAGAACTGCCTGCGTCAGATTCTCGCATGCCAGAGATCCTATTTTTGGCAATCAAATCATTCCGG
ATACTGCGATTTTAAGTGTTGTTCCATTCCATCACGGTTTTGGAATGTTTACTACACTCGGATATTTGAT
ATGTGGATTTCGAGTCGTCTTAATGTATAGATTTGAAGAAGAGCTGTTTTTACGATCCCTTCAGGATTAC
AAAATTCAAAGTGCGTTGCTAGTACCAACCCTATTTTCATTCTTCGCCAAAAGCACTCTGATTGACAAAT
ACGATTTATCTAATTTACACGAAATTGCTTCTGGGGGCGCACCTCTTTCGAAAGAAGTCGGGGAAGCGGT
TGCAAAACGCTTCCATCTTCCAGGGATACGACAAGGATATGGGCTCACTGAGACTACATCAGCTATTCTG
ATTACACCCGAGGGGGATGATAAACCGGGCGCGGTCGGTAAAGTTGTTCCATTTTTTGAAGCGAAGGTTG
TGGATCTGGATACCGGGAAAACGCTGGGCGTTAATCAGAGAGGCGAATTATGTGTCAGAGGACCTATGAT
TATGTCCGGTTATGTAAACAATCCGGAAGCGACCAACGCCTTGATTGACAAGGATGGATGGCTACATTCT
GGAGACATAGCTTACTGGGACGAAGACGAACACTTCTTCATAGTTGACCGCTTGAAGTCTTTAATTAAAT
ACAAAGGGTATCAGGTGGCCCCCGCTGAATTGGAATCGATATTGTTACAACACCCCAACATCTTCGACGC
GGGCGTGGCAGGTCTTCCCGACGATGACGCCGGTGAACTTCCCGCCGCCGTTGTTGTTTTGGAGCACGGA
AAGACGATGACGGAAAAAGAGATCGTGGATTACGTCGCCAGTCAAGTAACAACCGCGAAAAAGTTGCGCG
GAGGAGTTGTGTTTGTGGACGAAGTACCGAAAGGTCTTACCGGAAAACTCGACGCAAGAAAAATCAGAGA
GATCCTCATAAAGGCCAAGAAGGGCGGAAAGTCCAAATTGGCTCGACCTATGGTGAGCAAGGGCGAGGAG
CTGTTCACCGGGGTGGTGCCCATCCTGGTCGAGCTGGACGGCGACGTAAACGGCCACAAGTTCAGCGTGT
CCGGCGAGGGCGAGGGCGATGCCACCTACGGCAAGCTGACCCTGAAGTTCATCTGCACCACCGGCAAGCT
GCCCGTGCCCTGGCCCACCCTCGTGACCACCCTGACCTACGGCGTGCAGTGCTTCAGCCGCTACCCCGAC
CACATGAAGCAGCACGACTTCTTCAAGTCCGCCATGCCCGAAGGCTACGTCCAGGAGCGCACCATCTTCT
TCAAGGACGACGGCAACTACAAGACCCGCGCCGAGGTGAAGTTCGAGGGCGACACCCTGGTGAACCGCAT
CGAGCTGAAGGGCATCGACTTCAAGGAGGACGGCAACATCCTGGGGCACAAGCTGGAGTACAACTACAAC
AGCCACAACGTCTATATCATGGCCGACAAGCAGAAGAACGGCATCAAGGTGAACTTCAAGATCCGCCACA
ACATCGAGGACGGCAGCGTGCAGCTCGCCGACCACTACCAGCAGAACACCCCCATCGGCGACGGCCCCGT
GCTGCTGCCCGACAACCACTACCTGAGCACCCAGTCCGCCCTGAGCAAAGACCCCAACGAGAAGCGCGAT
CACATGGTCCTGCTGGAGTTCGTGACCGCCGCCGGGATCACTCTCGGCATGGACGAGCTGTACTGAAAGC
CTCGAGGTCACCCATTCGAAGGTAAGCCTATCCCTAACCCTCTCCTCGGTCTCGATTCTACGCGTACCGG
TCATCATCACCATCACCATTGAGTTTAAACCCGCTGATCAGCCTCGACTGTGCCTTCTAAGGCCTGAGCT
CGCTGATCAGCCTCGATCGAGGATCCAGACATGATAAGATACATTGATGAGTTTGGACAAACCACAACTA
GAATGCAGTGAAAAAAATGCTTTATTTGTGAAATTTGTGATGCTATTGCTTTATTTGTAACCATTATAAG
CTGCAATAAACAAGTTAACAACAACAATTGCATTCATTTTATGTTTCAGGTTCAGGGGGAGGTGTGGGAG
GTTTTTTAAAGCAAGTAAAACCTCTACAAATGTGGTATGGCTGATTATGATCAGTCGACCGATGCCCTTG
AGAGCCTTCAACCCAGTCAGCTCCTTCCGGTGGGCGCGGGGCATGACTATCGTCGCCGCACTTATGACTG
TCTTCTTTATCATGCAACTCGTAGGACAGGTGCCGGCAGCGCTCTGGGTCATTTTCGGCGAGGACCGCTT
TCGCTGGAGCGCGACGATGATCGGCCTGTCGCTTGCGGTATTCGGAATCTTGCACGCCCTCGCTCAAGCC
TTCGTCACTGGTCCCGCCACCAAACGTTTCGGCGAGAAGCAGGCCATTATCGCCGGCATGGCGGCCGACG
CGCTGGGCTACGTCTTGCTGGCGTTCGCGACGCGAGGCTGGATGGCCTTCCCCATTATGATTCTTCTCGC
TTCCGGCGGCATCGGGATGCCCGCGTTGCAGGCCATGCTGTCCAGGCAGGTAGATGACGACCATCAGGGA
CAGCTTCAAGGATCGCTCGCGGCTCTTACCAGCCAGCAAAAGGCCAGGAACCGTAAAAAGGCCGCGTTGC
TGGCGTTTTTCCATAGGCTCCGCCCCCCTGACGAGCATCACAAAAATCGACGCTCAAGTCAGAGGTGGCG
AAACCCGACAGGACTATAAAGATACCAGGCGTTTCCCCCTGGAAGCTCCCTCGTGCGCTCTCCTGTTCCG
ACCCTGCCGCTTACCGGATACCTGTCCGCCTTTCTCCCTTCGGGAAGCGTGGCGCTTTCTCAATGCTCAC
GCTGTAGGTATCTCAGTTCGGTGTAGGTCGTTCGCTCCAAGCTGGGCTGTGTGCACGAACCCCCCGTTCA
GCCCGACCGCTGCGCCTTATCCGGTAACTATCGTCTTGAGTCCAACCCGGTAAGACACGACTTATCGCCA
CTGGCAGCAGCCACTGGTAACAGGATTAGCAGAGCGAGGTATGTAGGCGGTGCTACAGAGTTCTTGAAGT
GGTGGCCTAACTACGGCTACACTAGAAGGACAGTATTTGGTATCTGCGCTCTGCTGAAGCCAGTTACCTT
CGGAAAAAGAGTTGGTAGCTCTTGATCCGGCAAACAAACCACCGCTGGTAGCGGTGGTTTTTTTGTTTGC
AAGCAGCAGATTACGCGCAGAAAAAAAGGATCTCAAGAAGATCCTTTGATCTTTTCTACGGGGTCTGACG
CTCAGTGGAACGAAAACTCACGTTAAGGGATTTTGGTCATGAGATTATCAAAAAGGATCTTCACCTAGAT
CCTTTTAAATTAAAAATGAAGTTTTAAATCAATCTAAAGTATATATGAGTAAACTTGGTCTGACAGTTAC
CAATGCTTAATCAGTGAGGCACCTATCTCAGCGATCTGTCTATTTCGTTCATCCATAGTTGCCTGACTCC
CCGTCGTGTAGATAACTACGATACGGGAGGGCTTACCATCTGGCCCCAGTGCTGCAATGATACCGCGAGA
CCCACGCTCACCGGCTCCAGATTTATCAGCAATAAACCAGCCAGCCGGAAGGGCCGAGCGCAGAAGTGGT
CCTGCAACTTTATCCGCCTCCATCCAGTCTATTAATTGTTGCCGGGAAGCTAGAGTAAGTAGTTCGCCAG
TTAATAGTTTGCGCAACGTTGTTGCCATTGCTGCAGGCATCGTGGTGTCACGCTCGTCGTTTGGTATGGC
TTCATTCAGCTCCGGTTCCCAACGATCAAGGCGAGTTACATGATCCCCCATGTTGTGCAAAAAAGCGGTT
AGCTCCTTCGGTCCTCCGATCGTTGTCAGAAGTAAGTTGGCCGCAGTGTTATCACTCATGGTTATGGCAG
CACTGCATAATTCTCTTACTGTCATGCCATCCGTAAGATGCTTTTCTGTGACTGGTGAGTACTCAACCAA
GTCATTCTGAGAATAGTGTATGCGGCGACCGAGTTGCTCTTGCCCGGCGTCAACACGGGATAATACCGCG
CCACATAGCAGAACTTTAAAAGTGCTCATCATTGGAAAACGTTCTTCGGGGCGAAAACTCTCAAGGATCT
TACCGCTGTTGAGATCCAGTTCGATGTAACCCACTCGTGCACCCAACTGATCTTCAGCATCTTTTACTTT
CACCAGCGTTTCTGGGTGAGCAAAAACAGGAAGGCAAAATGCCGCAAAAAAGGGAATAAGGGCGACACGG
AAATGTTGAATACTCATACTCTTCCTTTTTCAATATTATTGAAGCATTTATCAGGGTTATTGTCTCATGA
GCGGATACATATTTGAATGTATTTAGAAAAATAAACAAATAGGGGTTCCGCGCACATTTCCCCGAAAAGT
GCCACCTGACGTCTAAGAAACCATTATTATCATGACATTAACCTATAAAAATAGGCGTATCACGAGGCCC
TTTCGT
Features (pLannotate 1.2.2; 10 found; start..end, strand, type, name):
     56..2568    +  promoter       Ac5 promoter: Drosophila melanogaster actin 5C promoter
   2594..4240    +  CDS            luciferase: firefly luciferase; luc
   4250..4963    +  CDS            EGFP: EGFP is a basic (constitutively fluorescent) green fluorescent protein published in 1996, derived from Aequorea victoria. It is reported to be a rapidly-maturing weak dimer with moderate acid sensitivity.
   4991..5032    +  CDS            V5 tag: epitope tag from simian virus 5
   5132..5266    -  polyA_signal   SV40 poly(A) signal: SV40 polyadenylation signal
   5289..5373    -  CDS            large T antigen (fragment): large T antigen from SV40 (simian virus 40)
   5374..5844    +  CDS            TcR (fragment): tetracycline efflux protein; tet; confers resistance to tetracycline
   5888..6476    -  rep_origin     ori: high-copy-number ColE1/pMB1/pBR322/pUC origin of replication
   6647..7507    -  CDS            AmpR: β-lactamase; bla; confers resistance to ampicillin, carbenicillin, and related antibiotics
   7508..7612    -  promoter       AmpR promoter: bla
