[The description below was written by a language model from this plasmid's Addgene catalogue record and pLannotate feature annotations shown in this document.]
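Description:
pAc5.1C-Fluc-EGFP_P is a 7.7 kb insect expression plasmid. The catalogue lists the backbone as unknown, although the name and annotated parts point to a pAc5.1-type vector. Expression is driven by the Drosophila melanogaster actin 5C (Ac5) promoter, a strong constitutive promoter commonly used in Drosophila cell lines. Downstream of it sit a firefly luciferase coding sequence and, only a few nucleotides later, an EGFP coding sequence, followed by a V5 epitope tag and an SV40 polyadenylation signal. The spacing and shared orientation suggest a single luciferase–EGFP fusion reading frame. However, the record does not state this outright, nor whether the V5 tag is in frame and translated or preceded by a stop codon. The catalogue names only EGFP as the insert and gives the purpose as insect expression of EGFP, so the luciferase component is documented only by the plasmid name and the feature table.

For propagation in E. coli the plasmid carries a ColE1/pUC-type origin and a β-lactamase gene with its own promoter, conferring ampicillin resistance. The annotation calls the origin high copy, while the depositor lists the plasmid as low copy. Short fragments annotated as SV40 large T antigen and a tetracycline resistance gene are probably non-functional backbone remnants. No selection marker for insect cells is annotated, so the construct appears suited to transient transfection.

The record does not describe a specific application or explain the "_P" suffix. A constitutively expressed luciferase–EGFP cassette would typically serve as a reporter or normalisation control in transfected cells. The depositor sequence may be theoretical or only partly verified, since the plasmid was donated after the originating laboratory closed.
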