Addgene plasmid #147174: pAc5.1C-Fluc-EGFP_P
Purpose: Insect Expression of EGFP
Depositing lab: Elisa Izaurralde. Depositing organization: Max Planck Institute for Developmental Biology.
Backbone
  Vector backbone: Unknown
  Vector type: Insect Expression
Growth in bacteria
  Bacterial resistance: Ampicillin, 100 μg/mL
  Growth temperature: 37°C
  Growth strain: DH5alpha
  Copy number: Low Copy
Gene/Insert
  Gene/Insert name: EGFP
  Species: Other
  Cloning method: Unknown
Terms and licenses: Academic/Nonprofit Terms; Industry Terms: Not Available to Industry
Depositor comments: Plasmids from this collection were made available to the research community and donated after the lab closed. Please note that the sequence provided by the depositing laboratory may be theoretical/predicted or based on Sanger sequencing results. There may be discrepancies between sequencing results obtained by Addgene and the depositor sequence. If an Addgene verified sequence is not available, please contact before placing your order to request that our lab fully sequence the plasmid.
How to cite: pAc5.1C-Fluc-EGFP_P was a gift from Elisa Izaurralde (Addgene plasmid # 147174 ; http://n2t.net/addgene:147174 ; RRID:Addgene_147174)
